Addgene plasmid #213839: pPtet-1_mNeonGreen_Ptet-2_mCherry
Purpose: Expression of mNeonGreen and mCherry from aTc-inducible Ptet promoters.
Depositing lab: James Collins. Depositing organization: Massachusetts Institute of Technology. Publication: A high-throughput synthetic biology approach for studying combinatorial chromatin-based transcriptional regulation. Alcantar MA, English MA, Valeri JA, Collins JJ. Mol Cell. 2024 Jun 20;84(12):2382-2396.e9. doi: 10.1016/j.molcel.2024.05.025. PubMed 38906116.
Backbone
  Vector backbone: self-made
  Vector type: Yeast Expression
  Selectable markers: HIS3
Growth in bacteria
  Bacterial resistance: Spectinomycin, 50 μg/mL
  Growth temperature: 37°C
  Growth strain: NEB Stable
  Copy number: High Copy
Gene/Insert
  Gene/Insert name: mNeonGreen, mCherry
  Species: Synthetic
  Cloning method: Restriction Enzyme; 5′ cloning site Unknown (unknown if destroyed); 3′ cloning site Unknown (unknown if destroyed)
Terms and licenses: Academic/Nonprofit Terms; Industry Terms: Not Available to Industry
Depositor comments: Contains two aTc-inducible variants driving the expression of mNeonGreen and mCherry. **This plasmid is prone to recombination due to repeats in the aTc-inducible promoters.**
How to cite: pPtet-1_mNeonGreen_Ptet-2_mCherry was a gift from James Collins (Addgene plasmid # 213839 ; http://n2t.net/addgene:213839 ; RRID:Addgene_213839)
