[The description below was written by a language model from this plasmid's Addgene catalogue record and pLannotate feature annotations shown in this document.]
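Description:
pPtet-1_mNeonGreen_Ptet-2_mCherry is a roughly 6 kb yeast expression shuttle plasmid built on a self-made backbone. In Saccharomyces cerevisiae it is maintained as a low-copy episome through a CEN6/ARS element and selected by histidine prototrophy, using the HIS3 gene under its native promoter. In E. coli it replicates from a high-copy ColE1/pUC-type origin and is selected with spectinomycin through the aadA adenylyltransferase gene. Short fragments annotated next to aadA (a gentamicin resistance gene remnant and a class 1 integron Pc promoter) appear to be carry-over from the source of that resistance cassette rather than functional markers.

The payload consists of two tandem, same-orientation reporter units. The first places mNeonGreen, a green/yellow fluorescent protein, behind the Ptet-1 promoter, and the second places mCherry, a red fluorescent protein, behind Ptet-2. According to the record, these are two variants of an anhydrotetracycline (aTc)-inducible promoter. The automated annotation detects only short tet-operator-containing matches (labelled as PLtetO-1 and tight TRE fragments) just upstream of each coding sequence, so the full promoter architecture and the terminators are not resolved in the feature table. No Tet repressor or transactivator gene is annotated, so the regulator that confers aTc responsiveness is presumably supplied by the host strain or another construct.

The plasmid allows two-colour readout of aTc-induced expression from the two promoter variants in yeast, and it was deposited with work on combinatorial chromatin-based transcriptional regulation. The depositor notes that the repeated sequences shared by the two inducible promoters make the plasmid prone to recombination.
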