Features (pLannotate 1.2.2; 13 found; start..end, strand, type, name):
     82..102     +  promoter       PLtetO-1 promoter (fragment): modified phage lambda PL promoter with tet operator sites (Lutz and Bujard, 1997)
    121..140     +  promoter       tight TRE promoter (fragment): Tet-responsive promoter PTight, consisting of seven tet operator sequences followed by the minimal CMV promoter
    160..867     +  CDS            mNeonGreen: mNeonGreen is a basic (constitutively fluorescent) green/yellow fluorescent protein published in 2013, derived from Branchiostoma lanceolatum. It is reported to be a very rapidly-maturing monomer with moderate acid sensitivity.
   1174..1194    +  promoter       PLtetO-1 promoter (fragment): modified phage lambda PL promoter with tet operator sites (Lutz and Bujard, 1997)
   1213..1232    +  promoter       tight TRE promoter (fragment): Tet-responsive promoter PTight, consisting of seven tet operator sequences followed by the minimal CMV promoter
   1252..1959    +  CDS            mCherry: mCherry is a basic (constitutively fluorescent) red fluorescent protein published in 2004, derived from Discosoma sp.. It is reported to be a very rapidly-maturing monomer with low acid sensitivity.
   2450..2637    +  promoter       HIS3 promoter: S. cerevisiae HIS3
   2638..3297    +  CDS            HIS3: HIS7_YEAST - Experimental evidence at protein level: Swiss-Prot protein existence level 1. From Saccharomyces cerevisiae (strain ATCC 204508 / S288c) (Baker's yeast).
   3515..4018    +  misc_feature   CEN/ARS: S. cerevisiae CEN6 centromere fused to an autonomously replicating sequence
   4038..4826    -  CDS            aadA: S3AD_ECOLX - Experimental evidence at protein level: Swiss-Prot protein existence level 1. Mediates bacterial resistance to the antibiotics streptomycin and spectinomycin. From Escherichia coli.
   4833..4889    -  CDS            GmR (fragment): gentamycin acetyltransferase; aacC1; confers resistance to gentamycin
   5065..5088    -  promoter       Pc promoter (fragment): intI1 (promoter lies within the coding sequence); class 1 integron promoter
   5256..5844    +  rep_origin     ori: high-copy-number ColE1/pMB1/pBR322/pUC origin of replication
>Addgene plasmid #213839 | pPtet-1_mNeonGreen_Ptet-2_mCherry | addgene full sequence | sequence record 422172 | Addgene NGS Result
CCCTGAATTCGCATCTAGACTGAACTGGCCGATAATTGCAGACGAACGTTTTTTTCTTTTTTTTTTTTTG
CGGTATAAAAATCCCTATCAGTGATAGAGATTTTGTTTTTTTTTTTTTTTTCCCTATCAGTGATAGAGAA
TATCAAGCTACAAAAAGGTATGGTTTCAAAGGGTGAAGAGGATAACATGGCAAGTTTGCCGGCCACACAT
GAACTTCACATTTTCGGGAGCATAAATGGCGTTGATTTTGACATGGTCGGTCAGGGGACTGGGAACCCCA
ACGACGGATACGAAGAACTCAACTTGAAATCTACCAAAGGTGATCTCCAATTTTCACCGTGGATTCTTGT
TCCGCACATTGGGTATGGATTTCATCAGTATTTGCCATACCCTGATGGCATGTCACCCTTCCAGGCCGCT
ATGGTCGATGGTAGCGGCTACCAGGTACACCGCACAATGCAGTTTGAAGACGGTGCATCACTGACCGTGA
ACTACCGATATACCTATGAGGGTTCCCATATTAAAGGAGAAGCTCAAGTAAAGGGAACGGGATTCCCGGC
CGATGGTCCCGTGATGACTAACTCCTTGACAGCAGCAGACTGGTGTCGCTCTAAGAAGACTTATCCCAAC
GATAAAACCATTATAAGTACATTTAAATGGAGTTATACAACGGGCAACGGTAAGAGGTACAGAAGCACGG
CACGGACCACTTACACCTTCGCTAAGCCGATGGCCGCAAACTACTTGAAGAACCAACCGATGTACGTATT
CCGAAAGACGGAACTGAAACATAGCAAAACTGAACTGAATTTCAAGGAGTGGCAGAAAGCGTTTACTGAT
GTCATGGGTATGGACGAGCTGTATAAGGGATCCTAACTCGAGAGTGCTTTTAACTAAGAATTATTAGTCT
TTTCTGCTTATTTTTTCATCATAGTTTAGAACACTTTATATTAACGAATAGTTTATGAATCTATTTAGGT
TTAAAAATTGATACAGTTTTATAAGTTACTTTTTCAAAGACTCGTGCTGTCTATTGCATAATGCACTGGA
AGGGGAAAAAAAAGGTGCACACGCGTGGCTTTTTCTTGAATTTGCAGTTTGAAAAATGCTGCCAAACCAG
ATGTCAACACAGCTACAACGTTTTTTTATTTTTTGTTTTTTGCGGTATAAAAATCCCTATCAGTGATAGA
GATTTTATTTTTTTTTTCTTTTTCCCTATCAGTGATAGAGAATATCAAGCTACAAAAAGGTATGGTATCT
AAAGGAGAAGAGGATAACATGGCGATAATTAAGGAGTTTATGAGATTTAAGGTGCATATGGAAGGCAGCG
TTAATGGACATGAGTTCGAAATCGAAGGTGAAGGCGAGGGGCGTCCCTATGAGGGAACACAAACCGCAAA
ACTGAAAGTTACCAAAGGCGGACCCCTTCCTTTTGCCTGGGATATACTGTCACCACAATTCATGTATGGC
TCCAAGGCTTATGTCAAACATCCCGCAGACATTCCCGATTACCTAAAACTTAGCTTCCCGGAAGGCTTTA
AGTGGGAAAGGGTTATGAATTTCGAAGACGGGGGCGTGGTCACTGTGACCCAGGACAGTAGTCTTCAGGA
TGGAGAGTTCATATACAAAGTTAAACTGCGTGGAACCAATTTCCCTTCAGACGGACCAGTGATGCAGAAG
AAAACCATGGGATGGGAGGCGTCCTCTGAAAGAATGTATCCCGAAGACGGTGCCCTAAAGGGTGAGATCA
AGCAGAGACTAAAGTTAAAGGATGGCGGACATTATGACGCCGAGGTAAAGACGACTTATAAGGCGAAGAA
ACCCGTGCAGCTGCCAGGGGCTTACAATGTGAATATAAAATTAGATATTACCAGCCATAACGAAGATTAT
ACGATAGTTGAACAGTACGAGAGAGCGGAAGGTCGTCACAGTACCGGGGGCATGGACGAATTGTATAAAG
GATCCTAAATAAAGCAATCTTGATGAGGATAATGATTTTTTTTTGAATATACATAAATACTACCGTTTTT
CTGCTAGATTTTGTGATGACGTAAATAAGTACATATTACTTTTTAAGCCAAGACAAGATTAAGCATTAAC
TTTACCCTTTTCTTTCTAAGTTTCAATATTAGTTATCACTGTTTAAAAGTTATGGCGAGAACGTCGGCGG
TTAAAATATATTACCCTGAACGCCTCTTCCAGCGCTCAACGGGTGTGCTTCCCGTTCTGATGAGTCCGTG
AGGACGAAAGCGTCCCGGGAATATCGCGTAGCACTTTAGACTCTTCCTTACGTAATGGATGACTCGGCGC
GTGATCTTACGGCCGGGCGACACCTCTCATAGGTGTGCGTGGGCTGAGCAGTTACAGAGATGTTACGAAC
CACTAGTGCACTGCAGTACAAACACAGTCCTTTCCCGCAATTTTCTTTTTCTATTACTCTTGGCCTCCTC
TAGTACACTCTATATTTTTTTATGCCTCGGTAATGATTTTCATTTTTTTTTTTCCACCTAGCGGATGACT
CTTTTTTTTTCTTAGCGATTGGCATTATCACATAATGAATTATACATTATATAAAGTAATGTGATTTCTT
CGAAGAATATACTAAAAAATGAGCAGGCAAGATAAACGAAGGCAAAGATGACAGAGCAGAAAGCCCTAGT
AAAGCGTATTACAAATGAAACCAAGATTCAGATTGCGATCTCTTTAAAGGGTGGTCCCCTAGCGATAGAG
CACTCGATCTTCCCAGAAAAAGAGGCAGAAGCAGTAGCAGAACAGGCCACACAATCGCAAGTGATTAACG
TCCACACAGGTATAGGGTTTCTGGACCATATGATACATGCTCTGGCCAAGCATTCCGGCTGGTCGCTAAT
CGTTGAGTGCATTGGTGACTTACACATAGACGACCATCACACCACTGAGGACTGCGGGATTGCTCTCGGT
CAAGCTTTTAAAGAGGCCCTAGGGGCCGTGCGTGGAGTAAAAAGGTTTGGATCAGGATTTGCGCCTTTGG
ATGAGGCACTTTCCAGAGCGGTGGTTGATCTTTCGAACAGGCCGTACGCAGTTGTCGAACTTGGTTTGCA
AAGGGAGAAAGTAGGTGATCTCTCTTGCGAGATGATCCCGCATTTTCTTGAAAGCTTTGCAGAGGCTAGC
AGAATTACCCTCCACGTTGATTGTCTGCGAGGCAAGAATGATCATCACCGTAGTGAGAGTGCGTTCAAGG
CTCTTGCGGTTGCCATAAGAGAAGCCACCTCGCCCAATGGTACCAACGATGTTCCCTCCACCAAAGGTGT
TCTTATGTAGTGACACCGATTATTTAAAGCTGCTGCATACGATATATATACATGTGTATATATGTATACC
TATGAATGTCAGTAAGTATGTATACGAACAGTATGATACTGAAGATGACAAGGTAATGCATCATTCTATA
CGTGTCATTCTGAACGAGGCGCGCTTTCCTTTTTTCTTTTTGCTTTTTCTTTTTTTTTCTCTTGAACTCG
ACGGATCATAGAGTATCACGTGCTATAAAAATAATTATAATTTAAATTTTTTAATATAAATATATAAATT
AAAAATAGAAAGTAAAAAAAGAAATTAAAGAAAAAATAGTTTTTGTTTTCCGAAGATGTAAAAGACTCTA
GGGGGATCGCCAACAAATACTACCTTTTATCTTGCTCTTCCTGCTCTCAGGTATTAATGCCGAATTGTTT
CATCTTGTCTGTGTAGAAAACCACACACGAAAATCCTGTGATTTTACATTTTACTTATCGTTAATCGAAT
GTATATCTATTTAATCTGCTTTTCTTGTCTAATAAATATATATGTAAAGTACGCTTTTTGTTGAAATTTT
TTAAACCTTTGTTTATTTTTTTTTCTTCATTCCGTAACTCTTCTACCTTCTTTATTTACTTTCTAAAATC
CAAATACAAAACATAAAAATAAATAAACACAGAGTAAATTCCCAAATTATTCCATCATTAAAAGATACGA
GGCGCGTGTAAGTTACAGGCAAGCGATCCGTCCCGAGCGGCCGCTTATTTGCCGACTACCTTGGTGATCT
CGCCTTTCACGTAGTGGACAAATTCTTCCAACTGATCTGCGCGCGAGGCCAAGCGATCTTCTTCTTGTCC
AAGATAAGCCTGTCTAGCTTCAAGTATGACGGGCTGATACTGGGCCGGCAGGCGCTCCATTGCCCAGTCG
GCAGCGACATCCTTCGGCGCGATTTTGCCGGTTACTGCGCTGTACCAAATGCGGGACAACGTAAGCACTA
CATTTCGCTCATCGCCAGCCCAGTCGGGCGGCGAGTTCCATAGCGTTAAGGTTTCATTTAGCGCCTCAAA
TAGATCCTGTTCAGGAACCGGATCAAAGAGTTCCTCCGCCGCTGGACCTACCAAGGCAACGCTATGTTCT
CTTGCTTTTGTCAGCAAGATAGCCAGATCAATGTCGATCGTGGCTGGCTCGAAGATACCCGCAAGAATGT
CATTGCGCTGCCATTCTCCAAATTGCAGTTCGCGCTTAGCTGGATAACGCCACGGAATGATGTCGTCGTG
CACAACAATGGTGACTTCTACAGCGCGGAGAATCTCGCTCTCTCCAGGGGAAGCCGAAGTTTCCAAAAGG
TCGTTGATCAAAGCTCGCCGCGTTGTTTCATCAAGCCTTACGGTCACCGTAACCAGCAAATCAATATCAC
TGTGTGGCTTCAGGCCGCCATCCACTGCGGAGCCGTACAAATGTACGGCCAGCAACGTCGGTTCGAGATG
GCGCTCGATGACGCCAACTACCTCTGATAGTTGAGTCGATACTTCGGCGATCACCGCTTCCCTCATAATG
TTTAACTTTGTTTTAGGGCGACTGCCCTGCTGCGTAACATCGTTGCTGCTCCATAACATCAAACATCGAC
CCACGGCGTAACGCGCTTGCTGCTTGGATGCCCGAGGCATAGACTGTACCCCAAAAAAACAGTCATAACA
AGCCATGAAAACCGCCACTGCGCCGTTACCACCGCTGCGTTCGGTCAAGGTTCTGGACCAGTTGCGTGAG
CGCATACGCTACTTGCATTACAGCTTACGAACCGAACAGGCTTATGTCCACTGGGTTCGTGCCTTCATCC
GTTTCCACGGTGTGCGTCACCCGGCAACCTTGGGTAGCAGCGAAGTCGAGGCATTTCTGTCCTGGCTGGT
CATGACCAAAATCCCTTAACGTGAGTTTTCGTTCCACTGAGCGTCAGACCCCGTAGAAAAGATCAAAGGA
TCTTCTTGAGATCCTTTTTTTCTGCGCGTAATCTGCTGCTTGCAAACAAAAAAACCACCGCTACCAGCGG
TGGTTTGTTTGCCGGATCAAGAGCTACCAACTCTTTTTCCGAAGGTAACTGGCTTCAGCAGAGCGCAGAT
ACCAAATACTGTTCTTCTAGTGTAGCCGTAGTTAGGCCACCACTTCAAGAACTCTGTAGCACCGCCTACA
TACCTCGCTCTGCTAATCCTGTTACCAGTGGCTGCTGCCAGTGGCGATAAGTCGTGTCTTACCGGGTTGG
ACTCAAGACGATAGTTACCGGATAAGGCGCAGCGGTCGGGCTGAACGGGGGGTTCGTGCACACAGCCCAG
CTTGGAGCGAACGACCTACACCGAACTGAGATACCTACAGCGTGAGCTATGAGAAAGCGCCACGCTTCCC
GAAGGGAGAAAGGCGGACAGGTATCCGGTAAGCGGCAGGGTCGGAACAGGAGAGCGCACGAGGGAGCTTC
CAGGGGGAAACGCCTGGTATCTTTATAGTCCTGTCGGGTTTCGCCACCTCTGACTTGAGCGTCGATTTTT
GTGATGCTCGTCAGGGGGGCGGAGCCTATGGAAAAACGCCAGCAACGCGGCCTTTTTACGGTTCCTGGCC
TTTTGCTGGCCTTTTGCTCACATGTTCTTTCCTGCGTTATCCCCTGATTCTGTGGATAACCGTGCGGCCG
C
